>Addgene plasmid #39018 | EP300 | depositor partial sequence | sequence record 49076 | EP300 sequence 463 bps
ATGCACCATCATCATCATCATTCTTCTGGTGTAGATCTGGGTACCGAGAACCTGTACTTCCAATCCATGG
CGCCGGGCCAGAGCAAAAAAAAAATTTTCAAACCGGAAGAACTGCGTCAGGCCCTGATGCCGACCCTGGA
AGCCCTGTATCGTCAGGATCCGGAAAGCCTGCCGTTTCGCCAGCCGGTGGATCCGCAGCTGCTGGGTATC
CCGGATTATTTTGATATTGTTAAAAGCCCGATGGATCTGAGCACCATTAAACGTAAACTGGATACCGGCC
AGTATCAGGAACCGTGGCAGTATGTTGATGATATTTGGCTGATGTTTAATAATGCGTGGCTGTATAATCG
CAAAACCAGCCGCGTTTATAAATATTGTAGCAAACTGAGCGAAGTGTTTGAACAGGAAATTGATCCGGTG
ATGCAGAGCCTGGGCTGACAGTAAAGGTGGATACGGATCCGAA
