>Addgene plasmid #39018 | EP300 | addgene partial sequence | sequence record 53001 | T7 5'-TAATACGACTCACTATAGGG-3'
CTTCTGGTGTAGATCTGGGTACCGAGAACCTGTACTTCCAATCCATGGCGCCGGGCCAGAGCAAAAAAAA
AATTTTCAAACCGGAAGAACTGCGTCAGGCCCTGATGCCGACCCTGGAAGCCCTGTATCGTCAGGATCCG
GAAAGCCTGCCGTTTCGCCAGCCGGTGGATCCGCAGCTGCTGGGTATCCCGGATTATTTTGATATTGTTA
AAAGCCCGATGGATCTGAGCACCATTAAACGTAAACTGGATACCGGCCAGTATCAGGAACCGTGGCAGTA
TGTTGATGATATTTGGCTGATGTTTAATAATGCGTGGCTGTATAATCGCAAAACCAGCCGCGTTTATAAA
TATTGTAGCAAACTGAGCGAAGTGTTTGAACAGGAAATTGATCCGGTGATGCAGAGCCTGGGCTGACAGT
AAAGGTGGATACGGATCCGAATTCGAGCTCCGTCGACAAGCTTGCGGCCGCACTCGAGCACCACCACCAC
CACCACTGAGATCCGGCTGCTAACAAAGCCCGAAAGGAAGCTGAGTTGGCTGCTGCCACCGCTGAGCAAT
AACTAGCATAACCCCTTGGGGCCTCTAAACGGGTCTTGAGGGGTTTTTTGCTGAAAGGAGGAACTATATC
CGGATTGGCGAATGGG
[64 nt withheld, positions 647-710]
