>Addgene plasmid #39018 | EP300 | addgene partial sequence | sequence record 53339 | T7_term
GCTTGTCGACGGAGCTCGAATTCGGATCCGTATCCACCTTTACTGTCAGCCCAGGCTCTGCATCACCGGA
TCAATTTCCTGTTCAAACACTTCGCTCAGTTTGCTACAATATTTATAAACGCGGCTGGTTTTGCGATTAT
ACAGCCACGCATTATTAAACATCAGCCAAATATCATCAACATACTGCCACGGTTCCTGATACTGGCCGGT
ATCCAGTTTACGTTTAATGGTGCTCAGATCCATCGGGCTTTTAACAATATCAAAATAATCCGGGATACCC
AGCAGCTGCGGATCCACCGGCTGGCGAAACGGCAGGCTTTCCGGATCCTGACGATACAGGGCTTCCAGGG
TCGGCATCAGGGCCTGACGCAGTTCTTCCGGTTTGAAAATTTTTTTTTTGCTCTGGCCCGGCGCCATGGA
TTGGAAGTACAGGTTCTCGGTACCCAGATCTACACCAGAAGAATGATGATGATGATGGTGCATATGTATA
TCTCCTTCTTAAAGTTAAACAAAATTATTTCTAGAGGGGAATTGTTATCCGCTCACAATTCCCCTATAGT
GAGTCGTATTAATTTCGCGGGATCGAGATCTCGATCCTCTACGCCGGACGCATCGTGGCCGGCATCACCG
GCGCCACAGGTGCGGTTGCTGGCGCCTATATCGCCGACATCACCGATGGGGAAGATCGGGGCTCGCCACT
TCGGGCTCATGAGCGCTTGTTTCGGCGTGGGTATGGTGGCAGGCCCCGTGGCCGGGGGGACTGTTGGGCG
CCATCTCCTTGCATGCACCATTCCTTGCGGCGGCGGGTGCTCAACGGCCCTCAACCCTACTACTGGGGCT
GGCTTCCTAAATG
