[The description below was written by a language model from this plasmid's Addgene catalogue record.]
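Description:
EP300 is a bacterial expression plasmid built on the pNIC28-Bsa4 backbone from the SGC, a vector designed for ligation-independent cloning of protein fragments intended for structural biology. It is selected with kanamycin and is recorded as low copy; the record does not name the origin of replication. The listed sequencing primers (T7 forward and T7 terminator reverse) indicate that the insert sits between T7 promoter and terminator elements, so expression would rely on T7 RNA polymerase supplied by a suitable E. coli host, although the promoter is not explicitly stated in the catalogue fields. The listed growth strain, Mach1, is a cloning and propagation strain rather than an expression host.

The insert is a 463 bp, codon-optimized segment of human EP300 (E1A binding protein p300, also known as KAT3B), a transcriptional coactivator and histone acetyltransferase. At this size it encodes only a small portion of a very large protein, consistent with the note that the clone may not be the full open reading frame. The record does not state which domain or residue range is covered, though it links the construct to a deposited PDB structure. The fragment is fused at its N terminus to a His tag followed by a TEV protease cleavage site, an arrangement that allows capture of the recombinant protein by immobilized metal affinity chromatography and subsequent removal of the tag to leave near-native protein. The stated purpose is bacterial production of the p300 fragment for structure determination, and the same material would be suitable for other work needing the purified domain.
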