Addgene plasmid #39018: EP300
Purpose: Bacterial expression for structure determination; may not be full ORF
Depositing lab: Nicola Burgess-Brown. Depositing organization: University of Oxford.
Backbone
  Vector backbone: pNIC28-Bsa4
  Backbone manufacturer: SGC
  Vector type: Bacterial Expression
Growth in bacteria
  Bacterial resistance: Kanamycin, 50 μg/mL
  Growth temperature: 37°C
  Growth strain: Mach1
  Copy number: Low Copy
Gene/Insert
  Gene/Insert name: EP300 (alt names: E1A binding protein p300; PDB:3I3J)
  Species: H. sapiens (human)
  Insert size (bp): 463
  Mutation: codon-optimized
  Entrez Gene: EP300 (a.k.a. KAT3B, MKHK2, RSTS2, p300)
  Tag / fusion protein: His Tev (N terminal on insert)
  Cloning method: Ligation Independent Cloning
  Sequencing primers: 5′ T7; 3′ T7-term
Terms and licenses: Academic/Nonprofit Terms; Industry Terms: Not Available to Industry
How to cite: EP300 was a gift from Nicola Burgess-Brown (Addgene plasmid # 39018 ; http://n2t.net/addgene:39018 ; RRID:Addgene_39018)
